Addgene plasmid #145050: pJT90_GalL_nCDA1Δ190-BE3
Purpose: Expresses nCDA1Δ190-BE3 in yeast cells
Depositing lab: Ralph Bock. Depositing organization: Max Planck Institute of Molecular Plant Physiology. Publication: Engineering of high-precision base editors for site-specific single nucleotide replacement. Tan J, Zhang F, Karcher D, Bock R. Nat Commun. 2019 Jan 25;10(1):439. doi: 10.1038/s41467-018-08034-8. PubMed 30683865.
Backbone
  Vector backbone: p415
  Backbone manufacturer: p415-GalL-Cas9-CYC1t (Plasmid #43804)
  Vector type: Yeast Expression, CRISPR
  Selectable markers: LEU2
Growth in bacteria
  Bacterial resistance: Ampicillin, 100 μg/mL
  Growth temperature: 37°C
  Growth strain: DH5alpha
  Copy number: High Copy
Gene/Insert
  Gene/Insert name: nCDA1Δ190-BE3 (alt name: pmCDA1(1-190AA)-nCas9-UGI-NLS)
  Species: Bacillus phage PBS2, Petromyzon marinus, Streptococcus pyogenes
  Insert size (bp): 4971
  Mutation: pmCDA1(1-190AA); spCas9(D10A)
  Promoter: GalL
  Cloning method: Gibson Cloning
  Sequencing primers: 5′ T3 promoter; 3′ T7 promoter
Terms and licenses: Academic/Nonprofit Terms; Industry Terms: Not Available to Industry
How to cite: pJT90_GalL_nCDA1Δ190-BE3 was a gift from Ralph Bock (Addgene plasmid # 145050 ; http://n2t.net/addgene:145050 ; RRID:Addgene_145050)
