[The description below was written by a language model from this plasmid's Addgene catalogue record and pLannotate feature annotations shown in this document.]
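Description:
pJT90_GalL_nCDA1Δ190-BE3 is an 11.6 kb yeast expression and CRISPR base-editing plasmid built on the p415 centromeric shuttle backbone, derived from p415-GalL-Cas9-CYC1t. In Saccharomyces cerevisiae it is maintained through a CEN6/ARS element, which gives stable low-copy inheritance, and is selected by the LEU2 auxotrophic marker under its own promoter. In E. coli it replicates from a high-copy ColE1/pUC-type origin and is selected with ampicillin via the AmpR β-lactamase gene. An f1 origin and remnants of the pBluescript-style lac/lacZα region and multiple cloning site are also present. T3 and T7 promoters flank the expression cassette and serve as sequencing primer sites.

The roughly 5 kb payload is a single fusion open reading frame encoding a cytidine base editor in the BE3 architecture. At the N-terminus is a truncated sea lamprey cytidine deaminase, PmCDA1 residues 1–190. It is followed by Streptococcus pyogenes Cas9 carrying the D10A mutation, which makes it a nickase, then the uracil-DNA glycosylase inhibitor UGI from Bacillus phage PBS2, and a nuclear localization signal. The nickase is targeted by a guide RNA, which this plasmid does not appear to encode, and the deaminase converts cytosines to uracils in the exposed strand. UGI blocks uracil excision, favouring a C-to-T outcome. Expression is driven by the GalL promoter, annotated in the feature table as a GAL1-type, Gal4-regulated galactose-inducible promoter, and is terminated by the CYC1 terminator. The construct is intended for expressing this deaminase-truncated editor in yeast, and the associated publication concerns engineering high-precision base editors for single-nucleotide replacement.
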