Features (pLannotate 1.2.2; 25 found; start..end, strand, type, name):
      1..589     +  rep_origin     ori: high-copy-number ColE1/pMB1/pBR322/pUC origin of replication
    772..864     +  CDS            lacI (fragment): lac repressor; lacI; The lac repressor binds to the lac operator to inhibit transcription in E. coli. This inhibition can be relieved by adding lactose or isopropyl-β-D-thiogalactopyranoside (IPTG).
    877..898     +  protein_bind   CAP binding site: CAP binding activates transcription in the presence of cAMP. E. coli catabolite activator protein
    913..943     +  promoter       lac promoter: promoter for the E. coli lac operon
    947..969     +  protein_bind   lac operator (fragment): The lac repressor binds to the lac operator to inhibit transcription in E. coli. This inhibition can be relieved by adding lactose or isopropyl-β-D-thiogalactopyranoside (IPTG). lac repressor encoded by lacI
   1012..1030    +  promoter       T3 promoter: promoter for bacteriophage T3 RNA polymerase
   1049..1468    +  promoter       GAL1 promoter: S. cerevisiae GAL1; inducible promoter, regulated by Gal4
   1483..1506    +  misc_feature   MCS (fragment): pBluescript multiple cloning site
   1513..2082    +  CDS            PmCDA1 (fragment): cytidine deaminase from the sea lamprey Petromyzon marinus (Rogozin et al., 2007)
   2083..6186    +  CDS            Cas9: Cas9 (Csn1) endonuclease from the Streptococcus pyogenes Type II CRISPR/Cas system generates RNA-guided double strand breaks in DNA
   6199..6447    +  CDS            UGI: UNGI_BPPB2 - Experimental evidence at protein level: Swiss-Prot protein existence level 1. This protein binds specifically and reversibly to the host uracil-DNA glycosylase, preventing removal of uracil residues from PBS2 DNA by the host uracil-excision repair system. From Bacillus phage PBS2 (Bacteriophage PBS2).
   6496..6743    +  terminator     CYC1 terminator: S. cerevisiae CYC1; transcription terminator for CYC1
   6762..6780    -  promoter       T7 promoter: promoter for bacteriophage T7 RNA polymerase
   6788..6943    +  CDS            lacZα (fragment): LacZα fragment of β-galactosidase; lacZ fragment
   6947..7375    +  rep_origin     f1 ori (sequence partly withheld): f1 bacteriophage origin of replication; arrow indicates direction of (+) strand synthesis
   7403..7455    -  misc_feature   bom (fragment): basis of mobility region from pBR322
   7486..7563    +  CDS            YO192_YEAST (fragment): Experimental evidence at protein level: Swiss-Prot protein existence level 1. From Saccharomyces cerevisiae (strain ATCC 204508 / S288c) (Baker's yeast).
   7703..8110    +  promoter       LEU2 promoter: S. cerevisiae LEU2
   8111..9205    +  CDS            LEU2: 3-isopropylmalate dehydrogenase, required for leucine biosynthesis; S. cerevisiae LEU2; yeast auxotrophic marker
   9567..9683    -  CDS            NFS1 (fragment): NFS1_YEAST - Also known as SPL1 From Saccharomyces cerevisiae (strain ATCC 204508 / S288c) (Baker's yeast).
   9682..9732    -  misc_feature   bom (fragment): basis of mobility region from pBR322
   9834..9869    -  CDS            rop (fragment): Rop protein, which maintains plasmids at low copy number; rop
   9938..10441   -  misc_feature   CEN/ARS: S. cerevisiae CEN6 centromere fused to an autonomously replicating sequence
  10478..10582   +  promoter       AmpR promoter: bla
  10583..11443   +  CDS            AmpR: β-lactamase; bla; confers resistance to ampicillin, carbenicillin, and related antibiotics
>Addgene plasmid #145050 | pJT90_GalL_nCDA1Δ190-BE3 | addgene full sequence | sequence record 305805 | Addgene NGS Result
TTGAGATCCTTTTTTTCTGCGCGTAATCTGCTGCTTGCAAACAAAAAAACCACCGCTACCAGCGGTGGTT
TGTTTGCCGGATCAAGAGCTACCAACTCTTTTTCCGAAGGTAACTGGCTTCAGCAGAGCGCAGATACCAA
ATACTGTTCTTCTAGTGTAGCCGTAGTTAGGCCACCACTTCAAGAACTCTGTAGCACCGCCTACATACCT
CGCTCTGCTAATCCTGTTACCAGTGGCTGCTGCCAGTGGCGATAAGTCGTGTCTTACCGGGTTGGACTCA
AGACGATAGTTACCGGATAAGGCGCAGCGGTCGGGCTGAACGGGGGGTTCGTGCACACAGCCCAGCTTGG
AGCGAACGACCTACACCGAACTGAGATACCTACAGCGTGAGCTATGAGAAAGCGCCACGCTTCCCGAAGG
GAGAAAGGCGGACAGGTATCCGGTAAGCGGCAGGGTCGGAACAGGAGAGCGCACGAGGGAGCTTCCAGGG
GGAAACGCCTGGTATCTTTATAGTCCTGTCGGGTTTCGCCACCTCTGACTTGAGCGTCGATTTTTGTGAT
GCTCGTCAGGGGGGCGGAGCCTATGGAAAAACGCCAGCAACGCGGCCTTTTTACGGTTCCTGGCCTTTTG
CTGGCCTTTTGCTCACATGTTCTTTCCTGCGTTATCCCCTGATTCTGTGGATAACCGTATTACCGCCTTT
GAGTGAGCTGATACCGCTCGCCGCAGCCGAACGACCGAGCGCAGCGAGTCAGTGAGCGAGGAAGCGGAAG
AGCGCCCAATACGCAAACCGCCTCTCCCCGCGCGTTGGCCGATTCATTAATGCAGCTGGCACGACAGGTT
TCCCGACTGGAAAGCGGGCAGTGAGCGCAACGCAATTAATGTGAGTTAGCTCACTCATTAGGCACCCCAG
GCTTTACACTTTATGCTTCCGGCTCGTATGTTGTGTGGAATTGTGAGCGGATAACAATTTCACACAGGAA
ACAGCTATGACCATGATTACGCCAAGCGCGCAATTAACCCTCACTAAAGGGAACAAAAGCTGGAGCTCGT
GACAGCCCTCCGAAGGAAGACTCTCCTCCGTGCGTCCTCGTCTTCACCGGTCGCGTTCCTGAAACGCAGA
TGTGCCTCGCGCCGCACTGCTCCGAACAATAAAGATTCTACAATACTAGCTTTTATGGTTATGAAGAGGA
AAAATTGGCAGTAACCTGGCCCCACAAACCTTCAAATGAACGAATCAAATTAACAACCATAGGATGATAA
TGCGATTAGTTTTTTAGCCTTATTTCTGGGGTAATTAATCAGCGAAGCGATGATTTTTGATCTATTAACG
GATATATAAATGCAAAAACTGCATAACCACTTTAACTAATACTTTCAACATTTTCGGTTTGTATTACTTC
TTATTCAAATGTAATAAAAGTATCAACAAAAAATTGTTAATATACCTCTATACTTTAACGTCAAGGAGAA
AAAACCCCGGATTCTAGAACTAGTGGATCCCCCGGGAAAAAAATGACCGACGCTGAGTACGTGAGAATCC
ATGAGAAGTTGGACATCTACACGTTTAAGAAACAGTTTTTCAACAACAAAAAATCCGTGTCGCATAGATG
CTACGTTCTCTTTGAATTAAAACGACGGGGTGAACGTAGAGCGTGTTTTTGGGGCTATGCTGTGAATAAA
CCACAGAGCGGGACAGAACGTGGCATTCACGCCGAAATCTTTAGCATTAGAAAAGTCGAAGAATACCTGC
GCGACAACCCCGGACAATTCACGATAAATTGGTACTCATCCTGGAGTCCTTGTGCAGATTGCGCTGAAAA
GATCTTAGAATGGTATAACCAGGAGCTGCGGGGGAACGGCCACACTTTGAAAATCTGGGCTTGCAAACTC
TATTACGAGAAAAATGCGAGGAATCAAATTGGGCTGTGGAACCTCAGAGATAACGGGGTTGGGTTGAATG
TAATGGTAAGTGAACACTACCAATGTTGCAGGAAAATATTCATCCAATCGTCGCACAATCAATTGAATGA
GAATAGATGGCTTGAGAAGACTTTGAAGCGAGCTGAAAAACGACGGAGCGAGATGGACAAGAAGTACTCC
ATTGGGCTCGCTATCGGCACAAACAGCGTCGGTTGGGCCGTCATTACGGACGAGTACAAGGTGCCGAGCA
AAAAATTCAAAGTTCTGGGCAATACCGATCGCCACAGCATAAAGAAGAACCTCATTGGCGCCCTCCTGTT
CGACTCCGGGGAGACGGCCGAAGCCACGCGGCTCAAAAGAACAGCACGGCGCAGATATACCCGCAGAAAG
AATCGGATCTGCTACCTGCAGGAGATCTTTAGTAATGAGATGGCTAAGGTGGATGACTCTTTCTTCCATA
GGCTGGAGGAGTCCTTTTTGGTGGAGGAGGATAAAAAGCACGAGCGCCACCCAATCTTTGGCAATATCGT
GGACGAGGTGGCGTACCATGAAAAGTACCCAACCATATATCATCTGAGGAAGAAGCTTGTAGACAGTACT
GATAAGGCTGACTTGCGGTTGATCTATCTCGCGCTGGCGCATATGATCAAATTTCGGGGACACTTCCTCA
TCGAGGGGGACCTGAACCCAGACAACAGCGATGTCGACAAACTCTTTATCCAACTGGTTCAGACTTACAA
TCAGCTTTTCGAAGAGAACCCGATCAACGCATCCGGAGTTGACGCCAAAGCAATCCTGAGCGCTAGGCTG
TCCAAATCCCGGCGGCTCGAAAACCTCATCGCACAGCTCCCTGGGGAGAAGAAGAACGGCCTGTTTGGTA
ATCTTATCGCCCTGTCACTCGGGCTGACCCCCAACTTTAAATCTAACTTCGACCTGGCCGAAGATGCCAA
GCTTCAACTGAGCAAAGACACCTACGATGATGATCTCGACAATCTGCTGGCCCAGATCGGCGACCAGTAC
GCAGACCTTTTTTTGGCGGCAAAGAACCTGTCAGACGCCATTCTGCTGAGTGATATTCTGCGAGTGAACA
CGGAGATCACCAAAGCTCCGCTGAGCGCTAGTATGATCAAGCGCTATGATGAGCACCACCAAGACTTGAC
TTTGCTGAAGGCCCTTGTCAGACAGCAACTGCCTGAGAAGTACAAGGAAATTTTCTTCGATCAGTCTAAA
AATGGCTACGCCGGATACATTGACGGCGGAGCAAGCCAGGAGGAATTTTACAAATTTATTAAGCCCATCT
TGGAAAAAATGGACGGCACCGAGGAGCTGCTGGTAAAGCTTAACAGAGAAGATCTGTTGCGCAAACAGCG
CACTTTCGACAATGGAAGCATCCCCCACCAGATTCACCTGGGCGAACTGCACGCTATCCTCAGGCGGCAA
GAGGATTTCTACCCCTTTTTGAAAGATAACAGGGAAAAGATTGAGAAAATCCTCACATTTCGGATACCCT
ACTATGTAGGCCCCCTCGCCCGGGGAAATTCCAGATTCGCGTGGATGACTCGCAAATCAGAAGAGACCAT
CACTCCCTGGAACTTCGAGGAAGTCGTGGATAAGGGGGCCTCTGCCCAGTCCTTCATCGAAAGGATGACT
AACTTTGATAAAAATCTGCCTAACGAAAAGGTGCTTCCTAAACACTCTCTGCTGTACGAGTACTTCACAG
TTTATAACGAGCTCACCAAGGTCAAATACGTCACAGAAGGGATGAGAAAGCCAGCATTCCTGTCTGGAGA
GCAGAAGAAAGCTATCGTGGACCTCCTCTTCAAGACGAACCGGAAAGTTACCGTGAAACAGCTCAAAGAA
GACTATTTCAAAAAGATTGAATGTTTCGACTCTGTTGAAATCAGCGGAGTGGAGGATCGCTTCAACGCAT
CCCTGGGAACGTATCACGATCTCCTGAAAATCATTAAAGACAAGGACTTCCTGGACAATGAGGAGAACGA
GGACATTCTTGAGGACATTGTCCTCACCCTTACGTTGTTTGAAGATAGGGAGATGATTGAAGAACGCTTG
AAAACTTACGCTCATCTCTTCGACGACAAAGTCATGAAACAGCTCAAGAGGCGCCGATATACAGGATGGG
GGCGGCTGTCAAGAAAACTGATCAATGGGATCCGAGACAAGCAGAGTGGAAAGACAATCCTGGATTTTCT
TAAGTCCGATGGATTTGCCAACCGGAACTTCATGCAGTTGATCCATGATGACTCTCTCACCTTTAAGGAG
GACATCCAGAAAGCACAAGTTTCTGGCCAGGGGGACAGTCTTCACGAGCACATCGCTAATCTTGCAGGTA
GCCCAGCTATCAAAAAGGGAATACTGCAGACCGTTAAGGTCGTGGATGAACTCGTCAAAGTAATGGGAAG
GCATAAGCCCGAGAATATCGTTATCGAGATGGCCCGAGAGAACCAAACTACCCAGAAGGGACAGAAGAAC
AGTAGGGAAAGGATGAAGAGGATTGAAGAGGGTATAAAAGAACTGGGGTCCCAAATCCTTAAGGAACACC
CAGTTGAAAACACCCAGCTTCAGAATGAGAAGCTCTACCTGTACTACCTGCAGAACGGCAGGGACATGTA
CGTGGATCAGGAACTGGACATCAATCGGCTCTCCGACTACGACGTGGATCATATCGTGCCCCAGTCTTTT
CTCAAAGATGATTCTATTGATAATAAAGTGTTGACAAGATCCGATAAAAATAGAGGGAAGAGTGATAACG
TCCCCTCAGAAGAAGTTGTCAAGAAAATGAAAAATTATTGGCGGCAGCTGCTGAACGCCAAACTGATCAC
ACAACGGAAGTTCGATAATCTGACTAAGGCTGAACGAGGTGGCCTGTCTGAGTTGGATAAAGCCGGCTTC
ATCAAAAGGCAGCTTGTTGAGACACGCCAGATCACCAAGCACGTGGCCCAAATTCTCGATTCACGCATGA
ACACCAAGTACGATGAAAATGACAAACTGATTCGAGAGGTGAAAGTTATTACTCTGAAGTCTAAGCTGGT
CTCAGATTTCAGAAAGGACTTTCAGTTTTATAAGGTGAGAGAGATCAACAATTACCACCATGCGCATGAT
GCCTACCTGAATGCAGTGGTAGGCACTGCACTTATCAAAAAATATCCCAAGCTTGAATCTGAATTTGTTT
ACGGAGACTATAAAGTGTACGATGTTAGGAAAATGATCGCAAAGTCTGAGCAGGAAATAGGCAAGGCCAC
CGCTAAGTACTTCTTTTACAGCAATATTATGAATTTTTTCAAGACCGAGATTACACTGGCCAATGGAGAG
ATTCGGAAGCGACCACTTATCGAAACAAACGGAGAAACAGGAGAAATCGTGTGGGACAAGGGTAGGGATT
TCGCGACAGTCCGGAAGGTCCTGTCCATGCCGCAGGTGAACATCGTTAAAAAGACCGAAGTACAGACCGG
AGGCTTCTCCAAGGAAAGTATCCTCCCGAAAAGGAACAGCGACAAGCTGATCGCACGCAAAAAAGATTGG
GACCCCAAGAAATACGGCGGATTCGATTCTCCTACAGTCGCTTACAGTGTACTGGTTGTGGCCAAAGTGG
AGAAAGGGAAGTCTAAAAAACTCAAAAGCGTCAAGGAACTGCTGGGCATCACAATCATGGAGCGATCAAG
CTTCGAAAAAAACCCCATCGACTTTCTCGAGGCGAAAGGATATAAAGAGGTCAAAAAAGACCTCATCATT
AAGCTTCCCAAGTACTCTCTCTTTGAGCTTGAAAACGGCCGGAAACGAATGCTCGCTAGTGCGGGCGAGC
TGCAGAAAGGTAACGAGCTGGCACTGCCCTCTAAATACGTTAATTTCTTGTATCTGGCCAGCCACTATGA
AAAGCTCAAAGGGTCTCCCGAAGATAATGAGCAGAAGCAGCTGTTCGTGGAACAACACAAACACTACCTT
GATGAGATCATCGAGCAAATAAGCGAATTCTCCAAAAGAGTGATCCTCGCCGACGCTAACCTCGATAAGG
TGCTTTCTGCTTACAATAAGCACAGGGATAAGCCCATCAGGGAGCAGGCAGAAAACATTATCCACTTGTT
TACTCTGACCAACTTGGGCGCGCCTGCAGCCTTCAAGTACTTCGACACCACCATAGACAGAAAGCGGTAC
ACCTCTACAAAGGAGGTCCTGGACGCCACACTGATTCATCAGTCAATTACGGGGCTCTATGAAACAAGAA
TCGACCTCTCTCAGCTCGGTGGAGACTCTGGTGGTTCAACTAATTTATCTGATATTATTGAAAAAGAAAC
AGGTAAACAATTAGTTATTCAAGAATCAATTTTAATGTTGCCAGAAGAAGTTGAAGAAGTTATTGGTAAT
AAACCAGAATCTGATATTTTAGTTCATACTGCTTATGATGAATCTACTGATGAAAATGTTATGTTATTGA
CTTCAGATGCTCCAGAATATAAACCATGGGCTTTAGTTATTCAAGATTCTAATGGTGAAAATAAAATTAA
AATGTTGTCTGGTGGTTCACCCAAGAAGAAGAGGAAGGTGTGATCTCTTCTCGAGTCATGTAATTAGTTA
TGTCACGCTTACATTCACGCCCTCCCCCCACATCCGCTCTAACCGAAAAGGAAGGAGTTAGACAACCTGA
AGTCTAGGTCCCTATTTATTTTTTTATAGTTATGTTAGTATTAAGAACGTTATTTATATTTCAAATTTTT
CTTTTTTTTCTGTACAGACGCGTGTACGCATGTAACATTATACTGAAAACCTTGCTTGAGAAGGTTTTGG
GACGCTCGAAGGCTTTAATTTGCGGCCGGTACCCAATTCGCCCTATAGTGAGTCGTATTACGCGCGCTCA
CTGGCCGTCGTTTTACAACGTCGTGACTGGGAAAACCCTGGCGTTACCCAACTTAATCGCCTTGCAGCAC
ATCCCCCTTTCGCCAGCTGGCGTAATAGCGAAGAGGCCCGCACCGATCGCCCTTCCCAACAGTTGCGCAG
CCTGAATGGCGAATGG
[124 nt withheld, positions 6947-7070]
C
[91 nt withheld, positions 7072-7162]
A
[49 nt withheld, positions 7164-7212]
CCTTTGACGTTGGAGTCCACGTTCTTT
[37 nt withheld, positions 7240-7276]
ACCCTATCTCGGTCTATTCTTTTGATTTATAAGGGATTTTGCCGATTTCGGCCTATTGGTTAAAAAATGA
GCTGATTTAACAAAAATTTAACGCGAATTTTAACAAAATATTAACGCTTACAATTTCCTGATGCGGTATT
TTCTCCTTACGCATCTGTGCGGTATTTCACACCGCATATCGACCGGTCGAGGAGAACTTCTAGTATATCT
ACATACCTAATATTATTGCCTTATTAAAAATGGAATCCCAACAATTACATCAAAATCCACATTCTCTTCA
AAATCAATTGTCCTGTACTTCCTTGTTCATGTGTGTTCAAAAACGTTATATTTATAGGATAATTATACTC
TATTTCTCAACAAGTAATTGGTTGTTTGGCCGAGCGGTCTAAGGCGCCTGATTCAAGAAATATCTTGACC
GCAGTTAACTGTGGGAATACTCAGGTATCGTAAGATGCAAGAGTTCGAATCTCTTAGCAACCATTATTTT
TTTCCTCAACATAACGAGAACACACAGGGGCGCTATCGCACAGAATCAAATTCGATGACTGGAAATTTTT
TGTTAATTTCAGAGGTCGCCTGACGCATATACCTTTTTCAACTGAAAAATTGGGAGAAAAAGGAAAGGTG
AGAGCGCCGGAACCGGCTTTTCATATAGAATAGAGAAGCGTTCATGACTAAATGCTTGCATCACAATACT
TGAAGTTGACAATATTATTTAAGGACCTATTGTTTTTTCCAATAGGTGGTTAGCAATCGTCTTACTTTCT
AACTTTTCTTACCTTTTACATTTCAGCAATATATATATATATATTTCAAGGATATACCATTCTAATGTCT
GCCCCTAAGAAGATCGTCGTTTTGCCAGGTGACCACGTTGGTCAAGAAATCACAGCCGAAGCCATTAAGG
TTCTTAAAGCTATTTCTGATGTTCGTTCCAATGTCAAGTTCGATTTCGAAAATCATTTAATTGGTGGTGC
TGCTATCGATGCTACAGGTGTTCCACTTCCAGATGAGGCGCTGGAAGCCTCCAAGAAGGCTGATGCCGTT
TTGTTAGGTGCTGTGGGTGGTCCTAAATGGGGTACCGGTAGTGTTAGACCTGAACAAGGTTTACTAAAAA
TCCGTAAAGAACTTCAATTGTACGCCAACTTAAGACCATGTAACTTTGCATCCGACTCTCTTTTAGACTT
ATCTCCAATCAAGCCACAATTTGCTAAAGGTACTGACTTCGTTGTTGTCAGAGAATTAGTGGGAGGTATT
TACTTTGGTAAGAGAAAGGAAGACGATGGTGATGGTGTCGCTTGGGATAGTGAACAATACACCGTTCCAG
AAGTGCAAAGAATCACAAGAATGGCCGCTTTCATGGCCCTACAACATGAGCCACCATTGCCTATTTGGTC
CTTGGATAAAGCTAATGTTTTGGCCTCTTCAAGATTATGGAGAAAAACTGTGGAGGAAACCATCAAGAAC
GAATTCCCTACATTGAAGGTTCAACATCAATTGATTGATTCTGCCGCCATGATCCTAGTTAAGAACCCAA
CCCACCTAAATGGTATTATAATCACCAGCAACATGTTTGGTGATATCATCTCCGATGAAGCCTCCGTTAT
CCCAGGTTCCTTGGGTTTGTTGCCATCTGCGTCCTTGGCCTCTTTGCCAGACAAGAACACCGCATTTGGT
TTGTACGAACCATGCCACGGTTCTGCTCCAGATTTGCCAAAGAATAAGGTCAACCCTATCGCCACTATCT
TGTCTGCTGCAATGATGTTGAAATTGTCATTGAACTTGCCTGAAGAAGGTAAGGCCATTGAAGATGCAGT
TAAAAAGGTTTTGGATGCAGGTATCAGAACTGGTGATTTAGGTGGTTCCAACAGTACCACCGAAGTCGGT
GATGCTGTCGCCGAAGAAGTTAAGAAAATCCTTGCTTAAAAAGATTCTCTTTTTTTATGATATTTGTACA
TAAACTTTATAAATGAAATTCATAATAGAAACGACACGAAATTACAAAATGGAATATGTTCATAGGGTAG
ACGAAACTATATACGCAATCTACATACATTTATCAAGAAGGAGAAAAAGGAGGATGTAAAGGAATACAGG
TAAGCAAATTGATACTAATGGCTCAACGTGATAAGGAAAAAGAATTGCACTTTAACATTAATATTGACAA
GGAGGAGGGCACCACACAAAAAGTTAGGTGTAACAGAAAATCATGAAACTATGATTCCTAATTTATATAT
TGGAGGATTTTCTCTAAAAAAAAAAAAATACAACAAATAAAAAACACTCAATGACCTGACCATTTGATGG
AGTTTAAGTCAATACCTTCTTGAACCATTTCCCATAATGGTGAAAGTTCCCTCAAGAATTTTACTCTGTC
AGAAACGGCCTTAACGACGTAGTCGATATGGTGCACTCTCAGTACAATCTGCTCTGATGCCGCATAGTTA
AGCCAGCCCCGACACCCGCCAACACCCGCTGACGCGCCCTGACGGGCTTGTCTGCTCCCGGCATCCGCTT
ACAGACAAGCTGTGACCGTCTCCGGGAGCTGCATGTGTCAGAGGTTTTCACCGTCATCACCGAAACGCGC
GAGACGAAAGGGCCTCGTGATACGCCTATTTTTATAGGTTAATGTCATGATAATAATGGTTTCTTAGGAC
GGATCGCTTGCCTGTAACTTACACGCGCCTCGTATCTTTTAATGATGGAATAATTTGGGAATTTACTCTG
TGTTTATTTATTTTTATGTTTTGTATTTGGATTTTAGAAAGTAAATAAAGAAGGTAGAAGAGTTACGGAA
TGAAGAAAAAAAAATAAACAAAGGTTTAAAAAATTTCAACAAAAAGCGTACTTTACATATATATTTATTA
GACAAGAAAAGCAGATTAAATAGATATACATTCGATTAACGATAAGTAAAATGTAAAATCACAGGATTTT
CGTGTGTGGTCTTCTACACAGACAAGATGAAACAATTCGGCATTAATACCTGAGAGCAGGAAGAGCAAGA
TAAAAGGTAGTATTTGTTGGCGATCCCCCTAGAGTCTTTTACATCTTCGGAAAACAAAAACTATTTTTTC
TTTAATTTCTTTTTTTACTTTCTATTTTTAATTTATATATTTATATTAAAAAATTTAAATTATAATTATT
TTTATAGCACGTGATGAAAAGGACCCAGGTGGCACTTTTCGGGGAAATGTGCGCGGAACCCCTATTTGTT
TATTTTTCTAAATACATTCAAATATGTATCCGCTCATGAGACAATAACCCTGATAAATGCTTCAATAATA
TTGAAAAAGGAAGAGTATGAGTATTCAACATTTCCGTGTCGCCCTTATTCCCTTTTTTGCGGCATTTTGC
CTTCCTGTTTTTGCTCACCCAGAAACGCTGGTGAAAGTAAAAGATGCTGAAGATCAGTTGGGTGCACGAG
TGGGTTACATCGAACTGGATCTCAACAGCGGTAAGATCCTTGAGAGTTTTCGCCCCGAAGAACGTTTTCC
AATGATGAGCACTTTTAAAGTTCTGCTATGTGGCGCGGTATTATCCCGTATTGACGCCGGGCAAGAGCAA
CTCGGTCGCCGCATACACTATTCTCAGAATGACTTGGTTGAGTACTCACCAGTCACAGAAAAGCATCTTA
CGGATGGCATGACAGTAAGAGAATTATGCAGTGCTGCCATAACCATGAGTGATAACACTGCGGCCAACTT
ACTTCTGACAACGATCGGAGGACCGAAGGAGCTAACCGCTTTTTTGCACAACATGGGGGATCATGTAACT
CGCCTTGATCGTTGGGAACCGGAGCTGAATGAAGCCATACCAAACGACGAGCGTGACACCACGATGCCTG
TAGCAATGGCAACAACGTTGCGCAAACTATTAACTGGCGAACTACTTACTCTAGCTTCCCGGCAACAATT
AATAGACTGGATGGAGGCGGATAAAGTTGCAGGACCACTTCTGCGCTCGGCCCTTCCGGCTGGCTGGTTT
ATTGCTGATAAATCTGGAGCCGGTGAGCGTGGGTCTCGCGGTATCATTGCAGCACTGGGGCCAGATGGTA
AGCCCTCCCGTATCGTAGTTATCTACACGACGGGGAGTCAGGCAACTATGGATGAACGAAATAGACAGAT
CGCTGAGATAGGTGCCTCACTGATTAAGCATTGGTAACTGTCAGACCAAGTTTACTCATATATACTTTAG
ATTGATTTAAAACTTCATTTTTAATTTAAAAGGATCTAGGTGAAGATCCTTTTTGATAATCTCATGACCA
AAATCCCTTAACGTGAGTTTTCGTTCCACTGAGCGTCAGACCCCGTAGAAAAGATCAAAGGATCTTC
